Addgene plasmid #62127: pMuLE ENTR U6 stuffer sgRNA scaffold L1-R5
Purpose: (Empty Backbone) MuLE (Multiple Lentiviral Expression) Entry vector containing a U6 promoter and sgRNA scaffold module for gRNA expression. Compatible with MultiSite Gateway cloning
Depositing lab: Ian Frew. Depositing organization: University of Zurich. Publication: A versatile modular vector system for rapid combinatorial mammalian genetics. Albers J, Danzer C, Rechsteiner M, Lehmann H, Brandt LP, Hejhal T, Catalano A, Busenhart P, Goncalves AF, Brandt S, Bode PK, Bode-Lesniewska B, Wild PJ, Frew IJ. J Clin Invest. 2015 Mar 9. pii: 79743. doi: 10.1172/JCI79743. PubMed 25751063.
Backbone
  Vector backbone: N/A
  Vector type: Mammalian Expression, CRISPR ; MuLE Gateway Entry Vector
Growth in bacteria
  Bacterial resistance: Kanamycin, 50 μg/mL
  Growth temperature: 37°C
  Growth strain: DH5alpha
  Copy number: High Copy
Gene/Insert
  Gene/Insert name: None
Terms and licenses: Academic/Nonprofit Terms; Industry Terms: Not Available to Industry
Depositor comments: The chloramphenicol cassette in this plasmid is used as a DNA stuffer element that is cut out when the sgRNA is cloned into the vector. It is not functional.
How to cite: pMuLE ENTR U6 stuffer sgRNA scaffold L1-R5 was a gift from Ian Frew (Addgene plasmid # 62127 ; http://n2t.net/addgene:62127 ; RRID:Addgene_62127)
