[The description below was written by a language model from this plasmid's Addgene catalogue record and pLannotate feature annotations shown in this document.]
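Description:
pMuLE ENTR U6 stuffer sgRNA scaffold L1-R5 is a 3,725 bp empty Gateway entry vector from the MuLE (Multiple Lentiviral Expression) system, designed to hold a guide RNA expression module for CRISPR work in mammalian cells. The record names no parental backbone, but the annotated features are typical of an entry clone. These include a high-copy ColE1/pUC-type origin, a kanamycin resistance gene (aph(3')-Ia) for selection in E. coli, rrnB T1 and T2 terminators that shield the cassette from read-through transcription, and a T7 promoter. Short lacI and lacZα fragments are also annotated and appear to be non-functional remnants.

The payload lies between an attL1 site and an attR5 site. On the circular map the order is attL1, the human U6 RNA polymerase III promoter, a chloramphenicol acetyltransferase cassette with a fragment of its cat promoter in reverse orientation, the Streptococcus pyogenes Cas9 guide RNA scaffold, and then attR5. According to the depositor, the chloramphenicol cassette is not functional. It serves only as a DNA stuffer that is excised when a targeting sequence is cloned in. After that replacement, U6 transcribes the spacer fused directly to the scaffold, producing a complete sgRNA. No guide sequence and no Cas9 gene are present in this plasmid.

The attL1 and attR5 sites make the module compatible with MultiSite Gateway LR recombination and fix its position and orientation in a multi-fragment assembly. The finished sgRNA cassette can therefore be combined with other MuLE entry modules in a lentiviral destination vector, giving combinatorial genetic manipulation of mammalian cells from a single virus.
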