Features (pLannotate 1.2.2; 13 found; start..end, strand, type, name):
     19..94      +  misc_RNA       gRNA scaffold: guide RNA scaffold for the Streptococcus pyogenes CRISPR/Cas9 system
    110..233     +  protein_bind   attR5: mutant version of attR; recombination site for the Gateway® LR reaction LR Clonase™
    289..307     -  promoter       T7 promoter: promoter for bacteriophage T7 RNA polymerase
    441..1250    +  CDS            KanR: aminoglycoside phosphotransferase; aph(3')-Ia; confers resistance to kanamycin in bacteria or G418 (Geneticin®) in eukaryotes
   1397..1985    +  rep_origin     ori: high-copy-number ColE1/pMB1/pBR322/pUC origin of replication
   2168..2260    +  CDS            lacI (fragment): lac repressor; lacI; The lac repressor binds to the lac operator to inhibit transcription in E. coli. This inhibition can be relieved by adding lactose or isopropyl-β-D-thiogalactopyranoside (IPTG).
   2315..2342    -  terminator     rrnB T2 terminator: transcription terminator T2 from the E. coli rrnB gene
   2474..2517    +  terminator     rrnB T1 terminator: Escherichia coli rrnB; transcription terminator T1 from the E. coli rrnB gene
   2564..2600    -  CDS            lacZα (fragment): LacZα fragment of β-galactosidase; lacZ fragment
   2616..2715    +  protein_bind   attL1: mutant version of attL; recombination site for the Gateway® LR reaction LR Clonase™
   2759..2999    +  promoter       U6 promoter: RNA polymerase III promoter for human U6 snRNA
   3034..3693    -  CDS            CmR: chloramphenicol acetyltransferase; cat; confers resistance to chloramphenicol
   3694..3723    -  promoter       cat promoter (fragment): promoter of the E. coli cat gene encoding chloramphenicol acetyltransferase
>Addgene plasmid #62127 | pMuLE ENTR U6 stuffer sgRNA scaffold L1-R5 | depositor full sequence | sequence record 112700 | pMuLE ENTR U6 stuffer sgRNA scaffold L1-R5 sequence 3725 bps
GATCAAGAACCTGCTGACGTTTTAGAGCTAGAAATAGCAAGTTAAAATAAGGCTAGTCCGTTATCAACTT
GAAAAAGTGGCACCGAGTCGGTGCTTTTTTTGAATTCGACAACTTTGTATACAAAAGTTGAACGAGAAAC
GTAAAATGATATAAATATCAATATATTAAATTAGATTTTGCATAAAAAACAGACTACATAATACTGTAAA
ACACAACATATCCAGTCACTATGAATCAACTACTTAGATGGTATTAGTGACCTGTACTGCAGGGCGGCCG
CGATATCCCCTATAGTGAGTCGTATTACATGGTCATAGCTGTTTCCTGGCAGCTCTGGCCCGTGTCTCAA
AATCTCTGATGTTACATTGCACAAGATAAAAATATATCATCATGAACAATAAAACTGTCTGCTTACATAA
ACAGTAATACAAGGGGTGTTATGAGCCATATTCAACGGGAAACGTCGAGGCCGCGATTAAATTCCAACAT
GGATGCTGATTTATATGGGTATAAATGGGCTCGCGATAATGTCGGGCAATCAGGTGCGACAATCTATCGC
TTGTATGGGAAGCCCGATGCGCCAGAGTTGTTTCTGAAACATGGCAAAGGTAGCGTTGCCAATGATGTTA
CAGATGAGATGGTCAGACTAAACTGGCTGACGGAATTTATGCCTCTTCCGACCATCAAGCATTTTATCCG
TACTCCTGATGATGCATGGTTACTCACCACTGCGATCCCCGGAAAAACAGCATTCCAGGTATTAGAAGAA
TATCCTGATTCAGGTGAAAATATTGTTGATGCGCTGGCAGTGTTCCTGCGCCGGTTGCATTCGATTCCTG
TTTGTAATTGTCCTTTTAACAGCGATCGCGTATTTCGTCTCGCTCAGGCGCAATCACGAATGAATAACGG
TTTGGTTGATGCGAGTGATTTTGATGACGAGCGTAATGGCTGGCCTGTTGAACAAGTCTGGAAAGAAATG
CATAAACTTTTGCCATTCTCACCGGATTCAGTCGTCACTCATGGTGATTTCTCACTTGATAACCTTATTT
TTGACGAGGGGAAATTAATAGGTTGTATTGATGTTGGACGAGTCGGAATCGCAGACCGATACCAGGATCT
TGCCATCCTATGGAACTGCCTCGGTGAGTTTTCTCCTTCATTACAGAAACGGCTTTTTCAAAAATATGGT
ATTGATAATCCTGATATGAATAAATTGCAGTTTCATTTGATGCTCGATGAGTTTTTCTAATCAGAATTGG
TTAATTGGTTGTAACACTGGCAGAGCATTACGCTGACTTGACGGGACGGCGCAAGCTCATGACCAAAATC
CCTTAACGTGAGTTACGCGTCGTTCCACTGAGCGTCAGACCCCGTAGAAAAGATCAAAGGATCTTCTTGA
GATCCTTTTTTTCTGCGCGTAATCTGCTGCTTGCAAACAAAAAAACCACCGCTACCAGCGGTGGTTTGTT
TGCCGGATCAAGAGCTACCAACTCTTTTTCCGAAGGTAACTGGCTTCAGCAGAGCGCAGATACCAAATAC
TGTTCTTCTAGTGTAGCCGTAGTTAGGCCACCACTTCAAGAACTCTGTAGCACCGCCTACATACCTCGCT
CTGCTAATCCTGTTACCAGTGGCTGCTGCCAGTGGCGATAAGTCGTGTCTTACCGGGTTGGACTCAAGAC
GATAGTTACCGGATAAGGCGCAGCGGTCGGGCTGAACGGGGGGTTCGTGCACACAGCCCAGCTTGGAGCG
AACGACCTACACCGAACTGAGATACCTACAGCGTGAGCTATGAGAAAGCGCCACGCTTCCCGAAGGGAGA
AAGGCGGACAGGTATCCGGTAAGCGGCAGGGTCGGAACAGGAGAGCGCACGAGGGAGCTTCCAGGGGGAA
ACGCCTGGTATCTTTATAGTCCTGTCGGGTTTCGCCACCTCTGACTTGAGCGTCGATTTTTGTGATGCTC
GTCAGGGGGGCGGAGCCTATGGAAAAACGCCAGCAACGCGGCCTTTTTACGGTTCCTGGCCTTTTGCTGG
CCTTTTGCTCACATGTTCTTTCCTGCGTTATCCCCTGATTCTGTGGATAACCGTATTACCGCCTTTGAGT
GAGCTGATACCGCTCGCCGCAGCCGAACGACCGAGCGCAGCGAGTCAGTGAGCGAGGAAGCGGAAGAGCG
CCCAATACGCAAACCGCCTCTCCCCGCGCGTTGGCCGATTCATTAATGCAGCTGGCACGACAGGTTTCCC
GACTGGAAAGCGGGCAGTGAGCGCAACGCAATTAATACGCGTACCGCTAGCCAGGAAGAGTTTGTAGAAA
CGCAAAAAGGCCATCCGTCAGGATGGCCTTCTGCTTAGTTTGATGCCTGGCAGTTTATGGCGGGCGTCCT
GCCCGCCACCCTCCGGGCCGTTGCTTCACAACGTTCAAATCCGCTCCCGGCGGATTTGTCCTACTCAGGA
GAGCGTTCACCGACAAACAACAGATAAAACGAAAGGCCCAGTCTTCCGACTGAGCCTTTCGTTTTATTTG
ATGCCTGGCAGTTCCCTACTCTCGCGTTAACGCTAGCATGGATGTTTTCCCAGTCACGACGTTGTAAAAC
GACGGCCAGTCTTAAGCTCGGGCCCCAAATAATGATTTTATTTTGACTGATAGTGACCTGTTCGTTGCAA
CAAATTGATGAGCAATGCTTTTTTATAATGCCAACTTTGTACAAAAAAGCAGGCTCTATCGATCACGAGA
CTAGCCTCGAGCGGCCGCCCCCTTCACCGAGGGCCTATTTCCCATGATTCCTTCATATTTGCATATACGA
TACAAGGCTGTTAGAGAGATAATTGGAATTAATTTGACTGTAAACACAAAGATATTAGTACAAAATACGT
GACGTAGAAAGTAATAATTTCTTGGGTAGTTTGCAGTTTTAAAATTATGTTTTAAAATGGACTATCATAT
GCTTACCGTAACTTGAAAGTATTTCGATTTCTTGGCTTTATATATCTTGTGGAAAGGACGAAACACCGGT
GTGCAGGTGAGTGATCCAGATCTTTACGCCCCGCCCTGCCACTCATCGCAGTACTGTTGTAATTCATTAA
GCATTCTGCCGACATGGAAGCCATCACAAACGGCATGATGAACCTGAATCGCCAGCGGCATCAGCACCTT
GTCGCCTTGCGTATAATATTTGCCCATGGTGAAAACGGGGGCGAAGAAGTTGTCCATATTGGCCACGTTT
AAATCAAAACTGGTGAAACTCACCCAGGGATTGGCTGAGACGAAAAACATATTCTCAATAAACCCTTTAG
GGAAATAGGCCAGGTTTTCACCGTAACACGCCACATCTTGCGAATATATGTGTAGAAACTGCCGGAAATC
GTCGTGGTATTCACTCCAGAGCGATGAAAACGTTTCAGTTTGCTCATGGAAAACGGTGTAACAAGGGTGA
ACACTATCCCATATCACCAGCTCACCGTCTTTCATTGCCATACGGAATTCCGGATGAGCATTCATCAGGC
GGGCAAGAATGTGAATAAAGGCCGGATAAAACTTGTGCTTATTTTTCTTTACGGTCTTTAAAAAGGCCGT
AATATCCAGCTGAACGGTCTGGTTATAGGTACATTGAGCAACTGACTGAAATGCCTCAAAATGTTCTTTA
CGATGCCATTGGGATATATCAACGGTGGTATATCCAGTGATTTTTTTCTCCATTTTAGCTTCCTTAGCTC
CTGAAAATCTCGACG
