>Addgene plasmid #62127 | pMuLE ENTR U6 stuffer sgRNA scaffold L1-R5 | addgene partial sequence | sequence record 103734 | M13-F20 5'-TGTAAAACGACGGCCAGT-3'
GACTGATAGTGACCTGTTCGTTGCAACAAATTGATGAGCAATGCTTTTTTATAATGCCAACTTTGTACAA
AAAAGCAGGCTCTATCGATCACGAGACTAGCCTCGAGCGGCCGCCCCCTTCACCGAGGGCCTATTTCCCA
TGATTCCTTCATATTTGCATATACGATACAAGGCTGTTAGAGAGATAATTGGAATTAATTTGACTGTAAA
CACAAAGATATTAGTACAAAATACGTGACGTAGAAAGTAATAATTTCTTGGGTAGTTTGCAGTTTTAAAA
TTATGTTTTAAAATGGACTATCATATGCTTACCGTAACTTGAAAGTATTTCGATTTCTTGGCTTTATATA
TCTTGTGGAAAGGACGAAACACCGGTGTGCAGGTGAGTGATCCAGATCTTTACGCCCCGCCCTGCCACTC
ATCGCAGTACTGTTGTAATTCATTAAGCATTCTGCCGACATGGAAGCCATCACAAACGGCATGATGAACC
TGAATCGCCAGCGGCATCAGCACCTTGTCGCCTTGCGTATAATATTTGCCCATGGTGAAAACGGGGGCGA
AGAAGTTGTCCATATTGGCCACGTTTAAATCAAAACTGGTGAAACTCACCCAGGGATTGGCTGAGACGAA
AAACATATTCTCAATAAACCCTTTAGGGAAATAGGCCAGGTTTTCACCGTAACACGCCACATCTTGCGAA
TATATGTGTAGAAACTG
