>Addgene plasmid #62127 | pMuLE ENTR U6 stuffer sgRNA scaffold L1-R5 | addgene partial sequence | sequence record 103736 | M13-Rev 5'-CAGGAAACAGCTATGACC-3'
TGCAGTACAGGTCACTAATACCATCTAAGTAGTTGATTCATAGTGACTGGATATGTTGTGTTTTACAGTA
TTATGTAGTCTGTTTTTTATGCAAAATCTAATTTAATATATTGATATTTATATCATTTTACGTTTCTCGT
TCAACTTTTGTATACAAAGTTGTCGAATTCAAAAAAAGCACCGACTCGGTGCCACTTTTTCAAGTTGATA
ACGGACTAGCCTTATTTTAACTTGCTATTTCTAGCTCTAAAACGTCAGCAGGTTCTTGATCCGTCGAGAT
TTTCAGGAGCTAAGGAAGCTAAAATGGAGAAAAAAATCACTGGATATACCACCGTTGATATATCCCAATG
GCATCGTAAAGAACATTTTGAGGCATTTCAGTCAGTTGCTCAATGTACCTATAACCAGACCGTTCAGCTG
GATATTACGGCCTTTTTAAAGACCGTAAAGAAAAATAAGCACAAGTTTTATCCGGCCTTTATTCACATTC
TTGCCCGCCTGATGAATGCTCATCCGGAATTCCGTATGGCAATGAAAGACGGTGAGCTGGTGATATGGGA
TAGTGTTCACCCTTGTTACACCGTTTTCCATGAGCAAACTGAAACGTTTTCATCGCTCTGGAGTGAATAC
CACGACGATTTCCGGCAGTTTCTACACATATATTCGCAAGATGTGGCGTGTTACGGTG
